Addgene plasmid #124438: pJET1.2_Nkx3-2_Anti-Sense
Purpose: Plasmid for anti-sense in situ probe in vitro transcription
Depositing lab: Yingguang Frank Chan. Depositing organization: Max Planck Institute for Developmental Biology. Publication: An integrative genomic analysis of the Longshanks selection experiment for longer limbs in mice. Castro JP, Yancoskie MN, Marchini M, Belohlavy S, Hiramatsu L, Kucka M, Beluch WH, Naumann R, Skuplik I, Cobb J, Barton NH, Rolian C, Chan YF. Elife. 2019 Jun 6;8:e42014. doi: 10.7554/eLife.42014. PubMed 31169497.
Backbone
  Vector backbone: pJET1.2/blunt
  Backbone manufacturer: Thermo Scientific (CloneJET PCR Cloning Kit)
  Backbone size w/o insert (bp): 2974
  Total vector size (bp): 3553
  Vector type: In situ probe
Growth in bacteria
  Bacterial resistance: Ampicillin, 100 μg/mL
  Growth temperature: 37°C
  Growth strain: DH5alpha
  Copy number: High Copy
Gene/Insert
  Gene/Insert name: NK3 homeobox 2 (alt name: Nkx3-2)
  Species: M. musculus (mouse)
  Insert size (bp): 579
  Entrez Gene: Nkx3-2 (a.k.a. Bapx1, NKX3.2, Nkx-3.2)
  Promoter: T7
  Cloning method: Restriction Enzyme; 5′ cloning site EcoRV (destroyed during cloning); 3′ cloning site EcoRV (destroyed during cloning)
  Sequencing primers: 5′ CGACTCACTATAGGGAGAGCGGC; 3′ AAGAACATCGATTTTCCATGGCAG
Terms and licenses: Academic/Nonprofit Terms; Industry Terms: Not Available to Industry
How to cite: pJET1.2_Nkx3-2_Anti-Sense was a gift from Yingguang Frank Chan (Addgene plasmid # 124438 ; http://n2t.net/addgene:124438 ; RRID:Addgene_124438)
