[The description below was written by a language model from this plasmid's Addgene catalogue record and pLannotate feature annotations shown in this document.]
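Description:
pJET1.2_Nkx3-2_Anti-Sense is a small bacterial cloning plasmid built on the commercial pJET1.2/blunt positive-selection backbone and used as a template for in vitro transcription of an in situ hybridisation probe. It is maintained in E. coli at high copy through a ColE1/pUC-type origin and selected with ampicillin via the β-lactamase gene and its native promoter. The backbone carries the eco47IR restriction endonuclease gene under a lac UV5 promoter as a lethal counter-selection marker. Blunt ligation of an insert into the EcoRV site within this gene disrupts it, so only recombinant clones survive, and both EcoRV sites are destroyed in the process. This explains why eco47IR appears in the annotation as separate fragments flanking the insert.

The payload is a 579 bp fragment of mouse Nkx3-2 (also called Bapx1), a homeobox transcriptional repressor involved in chondrocyte maturation and skeletal patterning. The fragment is annotated on the minus strand, while the adjacent T7 promoter is on the plus strand and reads across the origin of the circular map into it. T7 RNA polymerase therefore produces RNA complementary to the Nkx3-2 mRNA, that is, an antisense riboprobe for detecting endogenous transcripts in mouse tissue.

The sequenced record is 4,891 nt, whereas the catalogue lists a total size of 3,553 bp. The extra length lies in an interval between two eco47IR fragments that is largely unannotated apart from an RNA-OUT element, which is typically associated with the bacterial insertion sequence IS10. The record does not explain this discrepancy.
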