Features (pLannotate 1.2.2; 12 found; start..end, strand, type, name):
     49..627     -  CDS            Nkx3-2 (fragment): NKX32_MOUSE - Also known as Bapx1, Nkx-3.2, Nkx3b. Experimental evidence at protein level: Swiss-Prot protein existence level 1. Transcriptional repressor that acts as a negative regulator of chondrocyte maturation. PLays a role in distal stomach development; required for proper antral-pyloric morphogenesis and development of antral-type epithelium. In concert with GSC, defines the structural components of the middle ear; required for tympanic ring and gonium development and in the regulation of the width of the malleus. From Mus musculus (Mouse).
    629..691     -  CDS            eco47IR (fragment): T2E7_ECOLX - Protein predicted: Swiss-Prot protein existence level 4. Recognizes the double-stranded sequence GGWCC and cleaves after G-1. From Escherichia coli.
   1900..1969    +  ncRNA          RNA-OUT: Accession: RF00240 - RNA-OUT
   2015..2347    -  CDS            eco47IR (fragment): T2E7_ECOLX - Protein predicted: Swiss-Prot protein existence level 4. Recognizes the double-stranded sequence GGWCC and cleaves after G-1. From Escherichia coli.
   2400..2430    -  promoter       lac UV5 promoter: E. coli lac promoter with an "up" mutation
   2445..2466    -  protein_bind   CAP binding site: CAP binding activates transcription in the presence of cAMP. E. coli catabolite activator protein
   2491..2574    -  CDS            lacI (fragment): lac repressor; lacI; The lac repressor binds to the lac operator to inhibit transcription in E. coli. This inhibition can be relieved by adding lactose or isopropyl-β-D-thiogalactopyranoside (IPTG).
   2757..3345    -  rep_origin     ori: high-copy-number ColE1/pMB1/pBR322/pUC origin of replication
   3516..4376    -  CDS            AmpR: β-lactamase; bla; confers resistance to ampicillin, carbenicillin, and related antibiotics
   4377..4481    -  promoter       AmpR promoter: bla
   4587..4871    -  CDS            eco47IR (fragment): T2E7_ECOLX - Protein predicted: Swiss-Prot protein existence level 4. Recognizes the double-stranded sequence GGWCC and cleaves after G-1. From Escherichia coli.
   4873..4891    +  promoter       T7 promoter: promoter for bacteriophage T7 RNA polymerase
>Addgene plasmid #124438 | pJET1.2_Nkx3-2_Anti-Sense | addgene full sequence | sequence record 242277 | Addgene NGS Result
GAGAGCGGCCGCCAGATCTTCCGGATGGCTCGAGTTTTTCAGCAAGATGCGCTTCTTTCGCGGTTTAGGG
GCTGCGGGCTCTTCCTCCTCCTCCACGCCGCCCGCCTGCCCGCCGCTAGCCCCGCTGCCCGCGGCGCCGC
GCAACCCAGGCACGCGTGCACCTCCAGGGCTAACGCTGTCATCCTCGCCTCTCGGGCTGTGGTCGCCTGA
AACGCTGGCTGACATCTCGCTGTCGCTGCGGACCGGGGCTTCCTCCTCCAGGTCCTTGGCGGCGTGCAGC
TCGCAGCCTGGCTGGTCCAGGCCCAGGGTCACCCTGGCGCGGCCGGTTCCACTGGCTCCCGGGACATCGG
CGCAGCGCCTCCTGCCCTCGTTCTCTTCGCTCAGGGCTGAGTCTGAGTCCCAACCTCCCGGACTCTCTGC
GCTCTGCCCCACGGCTGTTCTGGTTCGGGCGGGAGATGCCAGAAGAGAGTCCTCGGCGCCCCCCAGCGCA
CCGGCCTCGGTCTCCCCGAAGATCCGCCAGCAGCAGACGGCGGGCGCCGCGGTCACCGCCACCTCTGTGC
CCCCTGGTGCCGGGCGCCCCTCCGGCGTAGCCAACCCGCCGCGCTCCTCTTTCTTGTTGAGGATCGCATC
TTTCTAGAAGATCTCCTACAATATTCTCAGCTGCCATGGAAAATCGATGTTCTTCTCTGAGAGATCCCCT
CATAATTTCCCCAAAGCGTAACCATGTGTGAATAAATTTTGAGCTAGTAGGGTTGCAGCCACGAGTAAGT
CTTCCCTTGTTATTGTGTAGCCAGAATGCCGCAAAACTTCCATGCCTAAGCGAACTGTTGAGAGTACGTT
TCGATTTCTGACTGTGTTAGCCTGGAAGTGCTTGTCCCAACCTTGTTTCTGAGCATGAACGCCCGCAAGC
CAACATGTTAGTTGAAGCATCAGGGCGATTAGCAGCATGATATCAAAACGCTCTGAGCTGCTCGTTCGGC
TATGGCGTAGGCCTAGTCCGTAGGCAGGACTTTTCAAGTCTCGGAAGGTTTCTTCAATCTGCATTCGCTT
CGAATAGATATTAACAAGTTGTTTGGGTGTTCGAATTTCAACAGGTAAGTTAGTTGCTAGAACCCATGGC
TCCTTTGCCGACGCTGAGTAGATTTTAGGTGACGGGTGGTGACAATGAGTCCGTGTCGAGCGCTGATTTT
TTCGGCCTTTAGAGCGAGATTTATACAATAGAATTTGGCATGAGATTGGATTGCTTTTAGTCAGCCTCTT
ATAGCCTAAAGTCTTTGAGTGACTAGATGACATATCATGTAAGTTGCTGATAGGTTTCCAGTTTTCCGCT
CCTAGGTCTGCATATTGTACTTTTCCTCTTACTCGACTTAACCAGTACCAACCCAGCTTCTCAACGGATT
TATACCATGGCACTTTAAAGCCAGCATCACTGACAATGAGCGGTGTGGTGTTACTCGGTAGAATGCTCGC
AAGGTCGGCTAGAAATTGGTCATGAGCTTTCTTTGAACATTGCTCTGAAAGCGGGAACGCTTTCTCATAA
AGAGTAACAGAACGACCGTGTAGTGCGACTGAAGCTCGCAATACCATAAGTCGTTTTTGCTCACGAATAT
CAGACCAGTCAACAAGTACAATGGGCATCGTATTGCCCGAACAGATAAAGCTAGCATGCCAACGGTATAC
AGCGAGTCGCTCTTTGTGGAGGTGACGATTACCTAACAATCGGTCGATTCGTTTGATGTTATGTTTTGTT
CTCGCTTTGGTTGGCAGGTTACGGCCAAGTTCGGTAAGAGTGAGAGTTTTACAGTCAAGTAATGCGTGGC
AAGCCAACGTTAAGCTGTTGAGTCGTTTTAAGTGTAATTCGGGGCAGAATTGGTAAAGAGAGTCGTGTAA
AATATCGAGTTCGCACATCTTGTTGTCTGATTATTGATTTTTCGCGAAACCATTTGATCATATGACAAGA
TGTGTATCCACCTTAACTTAATGATTTTTACCAAAATCATTAGGGGATTCATCAGTGTTCTTCTTTTATT
CTCTCAAGATTTTCAGGCTGTATATTAAAACTTATATTAAGAACTATGCTAACCACCTCATCAGGAACCG
TTGTAGGTGGCGTGGGTTTTCTTGGCAATCGACTCTCATGAAAACTACGAGCTAAATATTCAATATGTTC
CTCTTGACCAACTTTATTCTGCATTTTTTTTGAACGAGGTTTAGAGCAAGCTTCAGGAAACTGAGACAGG
AATTTTATTAAAAATTTAAATTTTGAAGAAAGTTCAGGGTTAATAGCATCCATTTTTTGCTTTGCAAGTT
CCTCAGCATTCTTAACAAAAGACGTCTCTTTTGACATGTTTAAAGTTTAAACCTCCTGTGTGAAATTATT
ATCCGCTCATAATTCCACACATTATACGAGCCGGAAGCATAAAGTGTAAAGCCTGGGGTGCCTAATGAGT
GAGCTAACTCACATTAATTGCGTTGCGCTCACTGCCAATTGCTTTCCAGTCGGGAAACCTGTCGTGCCAG
CTGCATTAATGAATCGGCCAACGCGCGGGGAGAGGCGGTTTGCGTATTGGGCGCTCTTCCGCTTCCTCGC
TCACTGACTCGCTGCGCTCGGTCGTTCGGCTGCGGCGAGCGGTATCAGCTCACTCAAAGGCGGTAATACG
GTTATCCACAGAATCAGGGGATAACGCAGGAAAGAACATGTGAGCAAAAGGCCAGCAAAAGGCCAGGAAC
CGTAAAAAGGCCGCGTTGCTGGCGTTTTTCCATAGGCTCCGCCCCCCTGACGAGCATCACAAAAATCGAC
GCTCAAGTCAGAGGTGGCGAAACCCGACAGGACTATAAAGATACCAGGCGTTTCCCCCTGGAAGCTCCCT
CGTGCGCTCTCCTGTTCCGACCCTGCCGCTTACCGGATACCTGTCCGCCTTTCTCCCTTCGGGAAGCGTG
GCGCTTTCTCATAGCTCACGCTGTAGGTATCTCAGTTCGGTGTAGGTCGTTCGCTCCAAGCTGGGCTGTG
TGCACGAACCCCCCGTTCAGCCCGACCGCTGCGCCTTATCCGGTAACTATCGTCTTGAGTCCAACCCGGT
AAGACACGACTTATCGCCACTGGCAGCAGCCACTGGTAACAGGATTAGCAGAGCGAGGTATGTAGGCGGT
GCTACAGAGTTCTTGAAGTGGTGGCCTAACTACGGCTACACTAGAAGAACAGTATTTGGTATCTGCGCTC
TGCTGAAGCCAGTTACCTTCGGAAAAAGAGTTGGTAGCTCTTGATCCGGCAAACAAACCACCGCTGGTAG
CGGTGGTTTTTTTGTTTGCAAGCAGCAGATTACGCGCAGAAAAAAAGGATCTCAAGAAGATCCTTTGATC
TTTTCTACGGGGTCTGACGCTCAGTGGAACGAAAACTCACGTTAAGGGATTTTGGTCATGAGATTATCAA
AAAGGATCTTCACCTAGATCCTTTTAAATTAAAAATGAAGTTTTAAATCAATCTAAAGTATATATGAGTA
AACTTGGTCTGACAGTTACCAATGCTTAATCAGTGAGGCACCTATCTCAGCGATCTGTCTATTTCGTTCA
TCCATAGTTGCCTGACTCCCCGTCGTGTAGATAACTACGATACGGGAGGGCTTACCATCTGGCCCCAGTG
CTGCAATGATACCGCGAGACCCACGCTCACCGGCTCCAGATTTATCAGCAATAAACCAGCCAGCCGGAAG
GGCCGAGCGCAGAAGTGGTCCTGCAACTTTATCCGCCTCCATCCAGTCTATTAATTGTTGCCGGGAAGCT
AGAGTAAGTAGTTCGCCAGTTAATAGTTTGCGCAACGTTGTTGCCATTGCTACAGGCATCGTGGTGTCAC
GCTCGTCGTTTGGTATGGCTTCATTCAGCTCCGGTTCCCAACGATCAAGGCGAGTTACATGATCCCCCAT
GTTGTGCAAAAAAGCGGTTAGCTCCTTCGGTCCTCCGATCGTTGTCAGAAGTAAGTTGGCCGCAGTGTTA
TCACTCATGGTTATGGCAGCACTGCATAATTCTCTTACTGTCATGCCATCCGTAAGATGCTTTTCTGTGA
CTGGTGAGTACTCAACCAAGTCATTCTGAGAATAGTGTATGCGGCGACCGAGTTGCTCTTGCCCGGCGTC
AATACGGGATAATACCGCGCCACATAGCAGAACTTTAAAAGTGCTCATCATTGGAAAACGTTCTTCGGGG
CGAAAACTCTCAAGGATCTTACCGCTGTTGAGATCCAGTTCGATGTAACCCACTCGTGCACCCAACTGAT
CTTCAGCATCTTTTACTTTCACCAGCGTTTCTGGGTGAGCAAAAACAGGAAGGCAAAATGCCGCAAAAAA
GGGAATAAGGGCGACACGGAAATGTTGAATACTCATACTCTTCCTTTTTCAATATTATTGAAGCATTTAT
CAGGGTTATTGTCTCATGAGCGGATACATATTTGAATGTATTTAGAAAAATAAACAAATAGGGGTTCCGC
GCACATTTCCCCGAAAAGTGCCACCTGACGTCTAAGAAACCATTATTATCATGACATTAACCTATAAAAA
TAGGCGTATCACGAGGCCGCCCCTGCAGCCGAATTATATTATTTTTGCCAAATAATTTTTAACAAAAGCT
CTGAAGTCTTCTTCATTTAAATTCTTAGATGATACTTCATCTGGAAAATTGTCCCAATTAGTAGCATCAC
GCTGTGAGTAAGTTCTAAACCATTTTTTTATTGTTGTATTATCTCTAATCTTACTACTCGATGAGTTTTC
GGTATTATCTCTATTTTTAACTTGGAGCAGGTTCCATTCATTGTTTTTTTCATCATAGTGAATAAAATCA
ACTGCTTTAACACTTGTGCCTGAACACCATATCCATCCGGCGTAATACGACTCACTATAGG
